Addgene plasmid #19607: pCM3.17
Depositing lab: Geraldine Seydoux. Depositing organization: Johns Hopkins University and School of Medicine.
Backbone
  Vector backbone: pDONR201
  Backbone size w/o insert (bp): 2257
  Vector type: Worm Expression
Growth in bacteria
  Bacterial resistance: Kanamycin, 50 μg/mL
  Growth temperature: 37°C
  Growth strain: DH5alpha
  Copy number: Unknown
Gene/Insert
  Gene/Insert name: spe-38 ORF+3' in pDONR201
  Species: C. elegans (nematode)
  Insert size (bp): 2798
  GenBank ID: NM_060452
  Entrez Gene: spe-38
  Cloning method: Gateway Cloning; 5′ cloning site attP1 (destroyed during cloning); 3′ cloning site attP2 (destroyed during cloning)
  Sequencing primers: 5′ n/a
Terms and licenses: Academic/Nonprofit Terms; Industry Terms: Not Available to Industry
How to cite: pCM3.17 was a gift from Geraldine Seydoux (Addgene plasmid # 19607 ; http://n2t.net/addgene:19607 ; RRID:Addgene_19607)
