[The description below was written by a language model from this plasmid's Addgene catalogue record and pLannotate feature annotations shown in this document.]
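Description:
pCM3.17 is a Gateway entry clone built in the pDONR201 donor backbone, carrying the open reading frame of the C. elegans gene spe-38 together with its 3' region (an insert of about 2.8 kb in a plasmid of roughly 5 kb). It was made by a BP recombination reaction, which consumed the attP1 and attP2 sites of the donor vector. In the annotated sequence the insert occupies the unannotated interval between two flanking recombination sites. The annotation software labels these as fragments of attL3 and attL4 overlapping attB1 and attB2 core sequences. Given the attP1/attP2 cloning history, they most likely represent the attL1 and attL2 sites expected of a standard entry clone, although the feature table does not name them that way.

The plasmid is maintained in E. coli through a high-copy ColE1/pUC-type origin and selected with kanamycin via the aph(3')-Ia resistance gene. A short match to an RSF origin at the start of the record is only a fragment and is probably not functional. The rrnB T1 and T2 terminators sit upstream of the recombination cassette, where they insulate the insert from read-through transcription originating in the backbone.

Although catalogued as a worm expression vector, no promoter is annotated or recorded, so the plasmid itself is not expected to drive expression. Its apparent role is as a modular building block: an LR reaction would transfer the spe-38 coding sequence and 3' region into a destination vector that supplies a promoter and any tags, for making C. elegans transgenes. The record does not state a specific downstream application.
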