Features (pLannotate 1.2.2; 9 found; start..end, strand, type, name):
      1..46      +  rep_origin     RSF ori (fragment): Plasmids containing the RSF 1030 origin of replication can be propagated in E. coli cells that contain additional plasmids with compatible origins.
     73..100     -  terminator     rrnB T2 terminator: transcription terminator T2 from the E. coli rrnB gene
    232..275     +  terminator     rrnB T1 terminator: Escherichia coli rrnB; transcription terminator T1 from the E. coli rrnB gene
    332..416     +  protein_bind   attL3 (fragment): mutant version of attL; recombination site for the Gateway® LR reaction LR Clonase™
    407..427     +  protein_bind   attB1: mutant version of attB; core recombination site for the Gateway® BP reaction BP Clonase™
   3232..3252    -  protein_bind   attB2: mutant version of attB; core recombination site for the Gateway® BP reaction BP Clonase™
   3243..3327    -  protein_bind   attL4 (fragment): mutant version of attL; recombination site for the Gateway® LR reaction LR Clonase™
   3451..4260    +  CDS            KanR: aminoglycoside phosphotransferase; aph(3')-Ia; confers resistance to kanamycin in bacteria or G418 (Geneticin®) in eukaryotes
   4403..4991    +  rep_origin     ori: high-copy-number ColE1/pMB1/pBR322/pUC origin of replication
>Addgene plasmid #19607 | pCM3.17 | depositor full sequence | sequence record 9241 | Author sequence
CTTTCCTGCGTTATCCCCTGATTCTGTGGATAACCGTATTACCGCTAGCCAGGAAGAGTTTGTAGAAACG
CAAAAAGGCCATCCGTCAGGATGGCCTTCTGCTTAGTTTGATGCCTGGCAGTTTATGGCGGGCGTCCTGC
CCGCCACCCTCCGGGCCGTTGCTTCACAACGTTCAAATCCGCTCCCGGCGGATTTGTCCTACTCAGGAGA
GCGTTCACCGACAAACAACAGATAAAACGAAAGGCCCAGTCTTCCGACTGAGCCTTTCGTTTTATTTGAT
GCCTGGCAGTTCCCTACTCTCGCGTTAACGCTAGCATGGATCTCGGGCCCCAAATAATGATTTTATTTTG
ACTGATAGTGACCTGTTCGTTGCAACAAATTGATGAGCAATGCTTTTTTATAATGCCAAGTTTGTACAAA
AAAGCAGGCTCCATGGAGTTGGGCTCACCGAACGATGCAAACTACACTGTATTCTGCTGTTCTCATGTCG
TTTTGGCTTTTGCCATTTTTATGGTAATTTTTGGAAGTGTTCTGGGATAATTTTTGGAATTTTGGAATTA
AAAAATTTTTTGAAAATTTTGGGAAAATTTTTTTTTTTTTCAAAAATTTCAAAACGTTTTTTTCACTTTT
TTTTTTGAATTTCAAATATTTTCCAGATCCTTGACTTTACCCTAACTCTATTCTCATTTGGCTTAGAGCT
TTTCCTCATTTTCGTAAGTTTTTCTCCTGAAAGTTCCCCTCAAAATCCCCAATTTTCCTGCAGTTCCACG
ACACTTTTGACCAATTTTGGGCGATTTTTCACGGAATTTCACTGGTTACTTCAATTTCCGCAGTTTTGGC
GATTTGTGTGAGTATATTTGGCGGAAAATTTGAGAAAATCTGAAATTTTTGACTTAAATTTTAGGAAATT
TTTTTTCTTAATCTGAAATTTTGAAGCTGTTTTCCCAAAAAAATCAATAAAAAAGCCTACGATTTCCATA
ATTACCAAAAAAAAAATCCAAAATTTCCTCATTTACACTCAAAAAAACCGTAAAACCCCGAGATTGAAGC
TCAGACTACAAACTACAATGTTGGTTGAGGCTGAGCGCAGAATTGTAGTTTGTAGTCTGAGCCTCACCCA
ACATAATTATATTTCAGGATAATCCAGTGGCAATTATTGTTTATGGGTGTCGTGTTATGTTGATTTTGGG
ATTCGTTACAACTCGGTTCATGTGAGTTTGACTACAAACTACAAACTACAAACTACAAACTACAAACTAC
AAACTACAAAATGCAAACTACAAAATGCAAACTACAAAGTACAAACTACAAACTACAACTGGGAGGAACA
AGCTTGCTGAGACTACAAACCACAATTTGGGGTTGCAACTCAAAAAGTTGTAGTCTGTAGTTAGTTTGTA
GTTTGTAGTTTGTAGTTTGTAGCTTGTAGTTTGTAGTGTGCACTCTGTTTTTTGTAGTTTGTAACTTGCA
AGTCATATTAGAAACATATTAGCAATTTTCCAAAGTTTCAAAATTCTCACCTAATTTCGCAATACCGATA
TCAGTACAATAAGTCTTATGGAAGTTGTAGTTTGTAGTTTATAGTTTGTAGTTTGTAGTTTGTAGTTTGT
AGCCTGCAAGTGATGTTCGAGACGTATTGGCAATTTTCCAAAATTTCAAATTTCTTACCTAATTTCTCTA
AACCAATACTAGTGCAATACGTGTTAGGGAAATAGTAGTTTGTAGTTTGTAGTCTGTAGTATGTAGTTTG
TAGTTTGAATTTTGTAGCTTGAAAGTCATATTCGAGACATATTGAGGCTTTTCCAAAATTTCAAATTTCT
CACCTAATTTCACAATACCGATATCAGTGAAATACGTGTTAAGGAAATTGTAGTTTGTAGTTTCTAGTGT
GTAGTTTGTAGTTTGTAGCCCTTCCAACCCATTTCCAAACTTCAGAATCTCAATGCGTGATTTCACATCA
AAAGAAGAGCCAACTCTGAGTGAATTGTTGAATTTATTCCAAATCGTGATTGTGATAATGTACACAATTG
GCATTTTCCTAGTGATTCGTCTATTTACCTATTCAGCTGGAAGATATCGTGGATATTATGACGTGGATGA
TGATTTGAAAGACGAAATTCGAAAGTATGTTTTTAGGGATTTTGAAAAATTGAAAAAAATACGTTTTTTT
CAGAAAATTCCTGGAGTATGAGGCGGATTTGGATGAGAAATCAGAGAAGAAGGATTAATTTTTTTAAACT
TTTGAATGATTTTTAATAAAATGGCTGAGTAGTTTGGGTTTTCAACCGGAATTCAAATTTTCCTTCAATT
TTTTTCTTTCTGCTCATTGAACAGGTCTCATAAGCTCGAGAAACTTCTGGAATGGATAATTTTTTGACTC
TGTCGAAAAAGTGTCAATATTAATGCAAATTATGAAAATTTATTCTCAGAAACAATTACAATCATGTATT
ATAAACGTTTCTGCCATTCACCAAGCAGTCGGTACAACTTTTTTTTACCCAACACGATTCCGGACTTCTT
GCTCCAGCGCAGTTTGCAATCCAACCATCACTTCTCACATCTTTATCACAAGTTTCCGCACATTTTGGTC
TTTCAGCTTTTGGACGTAGTTCAGAACACGCAATACGGCAATAATCGTACCGATAGGTATAGGCATTACA
GGCCGAGAGGCACAACAGCAGGAATAGTACGATTTTGGTTATCATTATGATGAAGTAGAATATGGTGATA
TTTAAAATTTTAAAAACGTGGAATTTGAGTTATTCGTTTTTAAGACAATTGTTATGCTACTTAGGCCCCG
TCAACTGTCAATGTAAACAATTATGTCTAGACCGGAAGCTTATCAGCTGCACGGCCTGTAATTAGGCTCC
TCTGACCAAAACTACAGGGGTAGGCGGCTTAAAACCGATTTAACCGAATTCGCCGATCGGCTAACTTGGC
TAACTCGGTTAATATTAGCTAATATTAAATAATTTTTGTAGCAATACCAAAAAATTTTTGTCCGAATGTG
CCAAATTAATTTATTGAACTTCATTGCAACAAATTACCCTAAAAATTGTGATTTTCTTATTAGACAACCC
GAGTTATAAGGTATTTGAAAAATTTGAGAAAAAATAAAGTAACCTTACTTCAAATTGTCATCCATGGTAG
AAAATGTTTTCAAATACAACAAATTCCATATAAGTTTCTAAAAAAATTATGAAAAACTGAAAAATCGTCC
ATGATGTTACCCAGCTTTCTTGTACAAAGTGGGCATTATAAGAAAGCATTGCTTATCAATTTGTTGCAAC
GAACAGGTCACTATCAGTCAAAATAAAATCATTATTTGCCATCCAGCTGCAGCTCTGGCCCGTGTCTCAA
AATCTCTGATGTTACATTGCACAAGATAAAAATATATCATCATGAACAATAAAACTGTCTGCTTACATAA
ACAGTAATACAAGGGGTGTTATGAGCCATATTCAACGGGAAACGTCGAGGCCGCGATTAAATTCCAACAT
GGATGCTGATTTATATGGGTATAAATGGGCTCGCGATAATGTCGGGCAATCAGGTGCGACAATCTATCGC
TTGTATGGGAAGCCCGATGCGCCAGAGTTGTTTCTGAAACATGGCAAAGGTAGCGTTGCCAATGATGTTA
CAGATGAGATGGTCAGACTAAACTGGCTGACGGAATTTATGCCTCTTCCGACCATCAAGCATTTTATCCG
TACTCCTGATGATGCATGGTTACTCACCACTGCGATCCCCGGAAAAACAGCATTCCAGGTATTAGAAGAA
TATCCTGATTCAGGTGAAAATATTGTTGATGCGCTGGCAGTGTTCCTGCGCCGGTTGCATTCGATTCCTG
TTTGTAATTGTCCTTTTAACAGCGATCGCGTATTTCGTCTCGCTCAGGCGCAATCACGAATGAATAACGG
TTTGGTTGATGCGAGTGATTTTGATGACGAGCGTAATGGCTGGCCTGTTGAACAAGTCTGGAAAGAAATG
CATAAACTTTTGCCATTCTCACCGGATTCAGTCGTCACTCATGGTGATTTCTCACTTGATAACCTTATTT
TTGACGAGGGGAAATTAATAGGTTGTATTGATGTTGGACGAGTCGGAATCGCAGACCGATACCAGGATCT
TGCCATCCTATGGAACTGCCTCGGTGAGTTTTCTCCTTCATTACAGAAACGGCTTTTTCAAAAATATGGT
ATTGATAATCCTGATATGAATAAATTGCAGTTTCATTTGATGCTCGATGAGTTTTTCTAATCAGAATTGG
TTAATTGGTTGTAACACTGGCAGAGCATTACGCTGACTTGACGGGACGGCGCAAGCTCATGACCAAAATC
CCTTAACGTGAGTTTTCGTTCCACTGAGCGTCAGACCCCGTAGAAAAGATCAAAGGATCTTCTTGAGATC
CTTTTTTTCTGCGCGTAATCTGCTGCTTGCAAACAAAAAAACCACCGCTACCAGCGGTGGTTTGTTTGCC
GGATCAAGAGCTACCAACTCTTTTTCCGAAGGTAACTGGCTTCAGCAGAGCGCAGATACCAAATACTGTC
CTTCTAGTGTAGCCGTAGTTAGGCCACCACTTCAAGAACTCTGTAGCACCGCCTACATACCTCGCTCTGC
TAATCCTGTTACCAGTGGCTGCTGCCAGTGGCGATAAGTCGTGTCTTACCGGGTTGGACTCAAGACGATA
GTTACCGGATAAGGCGCAGCGGTCGGGCTGAACGGGGGGTTCGTGCACACAGCCCAGCTTGGAGCGAACG
ACCTACACCGAACTGAGATACCTACAGCGTGAGCTATGAGAAAGCGCCACGCTTCCCGAAGGGAGAAAGG
CGGACAGGTATCCGGTAAGCGGCAGGGTCGGAACAGGAGAGCGCACGAGGGAGCTTCCAGGGGGAAACGC
CTGGTATCTTTATAGTCCTGTCGGGTTTCGCCACCTCTGACTTGAGCGTCGATTTTTGTGATGCTCGTCA
GGGGGGCGGAGCCTATGGAAAAACGCCAGCAACGCGGCCTTTTTACGGTTCCTGGCCTTTTGCTGGCCTT
TTGCTCACATGTT
