>Addgene plasmid #19607 | pCM3.17 | addgene partial sequence | sequence record 25355 | 19607 with pDONR201F (TCGCGTTAACGCTAGCATGGATCTC)
GNNNNNNNNTNNTTTNATTTTGACTGATAGTGACCTGTTCGTTGCAACAAATTGATGAGCAATGCTTTTT
TATAATGCCAACTTTGTACAAAAAAGCAGGCTCCATGGAGTTGGGCTCACCGAACGATGCAAACTACACT
GTATTCTGCTGTTCTCATGTCGTTTTGGCTTTTGCCATTTTTATGGTAATTTTTGGAAGTGTTCTGGGAT
AATTTTTGGAATTTTGGAATTAAAAAATTTTTTGAAAATTTTGGGAAAATTTTTTTTTTTTTCAAAAATT
TCAAAACGTTTTTTTCACTTTTTTTTTTGAATTTCAAATATTTTCCAGATCCTTGACTTTACCCTAACTC
TATTCTCATTTGGCTTAGAGCTTTTCCTCATTTTCGTAAGTTTTTCTCCTGAAAGTTCCCCTCAAAATCC
CCAATTTTCCTGCAGTTCCACGACACTTTTGACCAATTTTGGGCGATTTTTCACGGAATTTCACTGGTTA
CTTCAATTTCCGCAGTTTTGGCGATTTGTGTGAGTATATTTGGCGGAAAATTTGAGAAAATCTGAAATTT
TTGACTTAAATTTTAGGAAATTTTTTTTCTTAATCTGAAATTTTGAAGCTGTTTTCCCAAAAAAATCAAT
AAAAAAGCCTACGNNNNNNNATAATTACCAAAAAAAAAATCCAAAATTNCTCATTTACACTCAAAAAAAC
CGTAAAANCCCGAGANNGAANCTCANACTACAAACTACAANGNN
